Addgene plasmid #246317: p304N
Purpose: (Empty Backbone) Plant CRISPR editing with the experimentally validated Medicago truncatula MtU6.6 promoter (352 bp)
Depositing lab: Chung-Jui Tsai. Depositing organization: University of Georgia. Publication: A compendium of nonredundant short polymerase III promoters for CRISPR applications. Deguchi M, Sinclair KM, Patel A, Coile M, Ortega MA, Bewg WP, Tsai CJ. Plant Physiol. 2025 Jul 3;198(3):kiaf294. doi: 10.1093/plphys/kiaf294. PubMed 40673482.
Backbone
  Vector backbone: pORE303N
  Backbone manufacturer: Chung-Jui Tsai (Addgene plasmid # 194438)
  Vector type: Plant Expression, CRISPR
Growth in bacteria
  Bacterial resistance: Kanamycin, 50 μg/mL
  Growth temperature: 37°C
  Growth strain: DH5alpha
  Copy number: High Copy
Gene/Insert
  Gene/Insert name: None
Terms and licenses: Academic/Nonprofit Terms; Industry Terms: Not Available to Industry
How to cite: p304N was a gift from Chung-Jui Tsai (Addgene plasmid # 246317 ; http://n2t.net/addgene:246317 ; RRID:Addgene_246317)
