[The description below was written by a language model from this plasmid's Addgene catalogue record and pLannotate feature annotations shown in this document.]
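Description:
p304N is an empty-backbone plant CRISPR binary vector of about 13 kb, derived from pORE303N and intended for Agrobacterium-mediated T-DNA delivery of a Cas9/guide RNA editing system. Outside the T-DNA borders, it carries a high-copy ColE1/pUC-type origin for propagation in E. coli. It also has the broad-host-range incP oriV together with trfA, whose product activates oriV and allows replication in Agrobacterium. Bacterial selection is by kanamycin through an aphA-3 aminoglycoside phosphotransferase gene.

Between the nopaline-type left and right border repeats lie three functional units. Near the left border is an nptII (NeoR/KanR) gene, which would serve as the selectable marker for transformed plant tissue; the promoter and terminator driving it are not annotated. Next comes the Streptococcus pyogenes guide RNA scaffold. According to the catalogue entry, it is expressed from a short (352 bp), experimentally validated Medicago truncatula MtU6.6 polymerase III promoter. That promoter is not itself picked up in the automated feature table, though it presumably sits just upstream of the scaffold. No target spacer is recorded, consistent with the empty-backbone status, so users supply their own guide sequence. The tiny "VN155" hit directly abutting the scaffold is probably a spurious match. The third unit is an S. pyogenes Cas9 coding sequence terminated by the Arabidopsis HSP18.2 terminator. Its promoter is not named in the record. The several Arabidopsis "HST" fragments annotated upstream of Cas9 may simply reflect genomic sequence within an unannotated plant promoter region rather than an expressed gene.

The vector is one of a series built to test and distribute nonredundant short Pol III promoters for plant genome editing.
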