Features (pLannotate 1.2.2; 15 found; start..end, strand, type, name):
      1..589     +  rep_origin     ori: high-copy-number ColE1/pMB1/pBR322/pUC origin of replication
    778..805     -  CDS            TetR (fragment): tetracycline resistance regulatory protein; tetR
    829..1977    -  CDS            trfA: trans-acting replication protein that binds to and activates oriV
   2276..3070    -  CDS            KanR: aminoglycoside phosphotransferase; aphA-3; confers resistance to kanamycin
   3282..3913    -  rep_origin     oriV: incP origin of replication
   3993..4017    +  misc_feature   LB T-DNA repeat: left border repeat from nopaline C58 T-DNA
   4532..5326    -  CDS            NeoR/KanR: aminoglycoside phosphotransferase from Tn5; aph(3')-II (or nptII); confers resistance to neomycin, kanamycin, and G418 (Geneticin®)
   6616..6635    +  CDS            VN155(I152L) (fragment): improved N-terminal fragment of mVenus for use in bimolecular fluorescence complementation (BiFC) (Kodama and Hu, 2010)
   6636..6711    +  misc_RNA       gRNA scaffold: guide RNA scaffold for the Streptococcus pyogenes CRISPR/Cas9 system
   6753..7124    +  CDS            HST (fragment): HSTC_ARATH - Also known as HPT2, VTE2-2. Experimental evidence at protein level: Swiss-Prot protein existence level 1. Involved in the synthesis of plastoquinone-9. Can use both homogentisic acid and 2,5-dihydroxyphenylacetic acid gamma-lactone as prenyl acceptors, and solanesyl diphosphate > farnesyl diphosphate > geranylgeranyl diphosphate >> phytyl diphosphate as prenyl donors. Do not catalyze the decardoxylation of homogentisate uncoupled from prenylation. From Arabidopsis thaliana (Mouse-ear cress).
   7276..7359    +  CDS            HST (fragment): HSTC_ARATH - Also known as HPT2, VTE2-2. Experimental evidence at protein level: Swiss-Prot protein existence level 1. Involved in the synthesis of plastoquinone-9. Can use both homogentisic acid and 2,5-dihydroxyphenylacetic acid gamma-lactone as prenyl acceptors, and solanesyl diphosphate > farnesyl diphosphate > geranylgeranyl diphosphate >> phytyl diphosphate as prenyl donors. Do not catalyze the decardoxylation of homogentisate uncoupled from prenylation. From Arabidopsis thaliana (Mouse-ear cress).
   7625..7699    +  CDS            HST (fragment): HSTC_ARATH - Also known as HPT2, VTE2-2. Experimental evidence at protein level: Swiss-Prot protein existence level 1. Involved in the synthesis of plastoquinone-9. Can use both homogentisic acid and 2,5-dihydroxyphenylacetic acid gamma-lactone as prenyl acceptors, and solanesyl diphosphate > farnesyl diphosphate > geranylgeranyl diphosphate >> phytyl diphosphate as prenyl donors. Do not catalyze the decardoxylation of homogentisate uncoupled from prenylation. From Arabidopsis thaliana (Mouse-ear cress).
   8395..12498   +  CDS            cas9: CAS9_STRP1 - Also known as csn1 From Streptococcus pyogenes serotype M1.
  12538..12786   +  terminator     HSP terminator: efficient transcription terminator from the Arabidopsis thaliana heat shock protein 18.2 gene (Nagaya et al., 2010)
  12805..12829   +  misc_feature   RB T-DNA repeat: right border repeat from nopaline C58 T-DNA
>Addgene plasmid #246317 | p304N | addgene full sequence | sequence record 491189 | Addgene NGS Result
TTGAGATCCTTTTTTTCTGCGCGTAATCTGCTGCTTGCAAACAAAAAAACCACCGCTACCAGCGGTGGTT
TGTTTGCCGGATCAAGAGCTACCAACTCTTTTTCCGAAGGTAACTGGCTTCAGCAGAGCGCAGATACCAA
ATACTGTTCTTCTAGTGTAGCCGTAGTTAGGCCACCACTTCAAGAACTCTGTAGCACCGCCTACATACCT
CGCTCTGCTAATCCTGTTACCAGTGGCTGCTGCCAGTGGCGATAAGTCGTGTCTTACCGGGTTGGACTCA
AGACGATAGTTACCGGATAAGGCGCAGCGGTCGGGCTGAACGGGGGGTTCGTGCACACAGCCCAGCTTGG
AGCGAACGACCTACACCGAACTGAGATACCTACAGCGTGAGCTATGAGAAAGCGCCACGCTTCCCGAAGG
GAGAAAGGCGGACAGGTATCCGGTAAGCGGCAGGGTCGGAACAGGAGAGCGCACGAGGGAGCTTCCAGGG
GGAAACGCCTGGTATCTTTATAGTCCTGTCGGGTTTCGCCACCTCTGACTTGAGCGTCGATTTTTGTGAT
GCTCGTCAGGGGGGCGGAGCCTATGGAAAAACGCCAGCAACGCGGCCTTTTTACGGTTCCTGGCCTTTTG
CTGGCCTTTTGCTCACATGTTCTTTCCTGCGTTATCCCCTGATTCTGTGGATAACCGTATTACCGCCTTT
GAGTGAGCTGATACCGCTCGCCGCAGCCGAACGACCGAGCGCAGCGAGTCAGTGAGCGAGGAAGCGGAAG
AGGATCTCAGTAAAGCGCTGGCTGCTGAACCCCCAGCCGGAACTGACCCCACAAGGCCCTAGCGTTTGCA
ATGCACCAGGTCATCATTGACCCAGGCGTGTTCCACCAGGCCGCTGCCTCGCAACTCTTCGCAGGCTTCG
CCGACCTGCTCGCGCCACTTCTTCACGCGGGTGGAATCCGATCCGCACATGAGGCGGAAGGTTTCCAGCT
TGAGCGGGTACGGCTCCCGGTGCGAGCTGAAATAGTCGAACATCCGTCGGGCCGTCGGCGACAGCTTGCG
GTACTTCTCCCATATGAATTTCGTGTAGTGGTCGCCAGCAAACAGCACGACGATTTCCTCGTCGATCAGG
ACCTGGCAACGGGACGTTTTCTTGCCACGGTCCAGGACGCGGAAGCGGTGCAGCAGCGACACCGATTCCA
GGTGCCCAACGCGGTCGGACGTGAAGCCCATCGCCGTCGCCTGTAGGCGCGACAGGCATTCCTCGGCCTT
CGTGTAATACCGGCCATTGATCGACCAGCCCAGGTCCTGGCAAAGCTCGTAGAACGTGAAGGTGATCGGC
TCGCCGATAGGGGTGCGCTTCGCGTACTCCAACACCTGCTGCCACACCAGTTCGTCATCGTCGGCCCGCA
GCTCGACGCCGGTGTAGGTGATCTTCACGTCCTTGTTGACGTGGAAAATGACCTTGTTTTGCAGCGCCTC
GCGCGGGATTTTCTTGTTGCGCGTGGTGAACAGGGCAGAGCGGGCCGTGTCGTTTGGCATCGCTCGCATC
GTGTCCGGCCACGGCGCAATATCGAACAAGGAAAGCTGCATTTCCTTGATCTGCTGCTTCGTGTGTTTCA
GCAACGCGGCTTGCTTGGCCTCGCTGACCTGTTTTGCCAGGTCCTCGCCGGCGGTTTTTCGCTTCTTGGT
CGTCATAGTTCCTCGCGTGTCGATGGTCATCGACTTCGCCAAACCTGCCGCCTCCTGTTCGAGACGACGC
GAACGCTCCACGGCGGCCGATGGCGCGGGCAGGGCAGGGGGAGCCAGTTGCACGCTGTCGCGCTCGATCT
TGGCCGTAGCTTGCTGGGCCATCGAGCCGACGGACTGGAAGGTTTCGCGGGGCGCACGCATGACGGTGCG
GCTTGCGATGGTTTCGGCATCCTCGGCGGAAAACCCCGCGTCGATCAGTTCTTGCCTGTATGCCTTCCGG
TCAAACGTCCGATTCATTCACCCTCCTTGCGGGATTGCCCCGACTCACGCCGGGGCAATGTGCCCTTATT
CCTGATTTGATCCGCCTGGTGCCTTGGTGTCCAGATAATCCACCTTATCGGCAATGAAGTCGGTCCCGTA
GACCGTCTGGCCGTCCTTCTCGTACTTGGTATTCCGAATCTTGCCCTGCACGAATACCAGCGACCCCTTG
CCCAAATACTTGCCGTGGGCCTCGGCCTGAGAGCCAAAACACTTGATGCGGAAGAAGTCGGTGCGCTCCT
GCTTGTCGCCAGCATCGTTGCGCCACATCTAGGTACTAAAACAATTCATCCAGTAAAATATAATATTTTA
TTTTCTCCCAATCAGGCTTGATCCCCAGTAAGTCAAAAAATAGCTCGACATACTGTTCTTCCCCAATATC
CTCCCTGATCGACCGGACGCAGAAGGCAATGTCATACCACTTGTCCGCCCTGCCGCTTCTCCCAAGATCA
ATAAAGCCACTTACTTTGCCATCTTTCACAAAGATGTTGCTGTCTCCCAGGTCGCCGTGGGAAAAGACAA
GTTCCTCTTCGGGCTTTTCCGTCTTTAAAAAATCATACAGCTCGCGCGGATCTTTAAATGGGGTGTCTTC
TTCCCAGTTTTCGCAATCCACATCGGCCAGATCGTTATTCAGTAAGTAATCCAATTCGGCTAAGCGGCTG
TCTAAGCTATTCGTATAGGGACAATCCGATATGTCGATGGAGTGAAAGAGCCTGATGCACTCCGCATACA
GCTCGATAATCTTTTCAGGGCTTTGTTCATCTTCATACTCTTCCGAGCAAAGGACGCCATCGGCCTCACT
CATGAGCAGATTGCTCCAGCCATCATGCCGTTCAAGGTGCAGGACCTTTGGAACAGGCAGCTTTCCTTCC
AGCCATAGCATCATGTCCTTTTCCCGTTCCACATCATAGGTGGTCCCTTTATACCGGCTGTCCGTCATTT
TTAAATATAGGTTTTCATTTTCTCCCACCAGCTTATATACCTTAGCAGGAGACATTCCTTCCGTATCTTT
TACGCAGCGGTATTTTTCGATCAGTTTTTTCAATTCCGGTGATATTCTCATTTTAGCCATTTATTATTTC
CTTCCTCTTTTCTACAGTATTTAAAGATACCCCAAGAAGCTAATTATAACAAGACGAACTCCAATTCACT
GTTCCTTGCATTCTAAAACTTTAAATACCAGAAAACAGCTTTTTCAAAGTTGTTTTCAAAGTTGGCGTAT
AACATAGTATCGACGGAGCCGATTTTGAAACCACAATTATGGGTGATGCTGCCAACGCGAGAGCGGGCCG
GGAGGGTTCGAGAAGGGGGGGCACCCCCCTTCGGCGTGCGCGGTCACGCGCACAGGGCGCAGCCCTGGTT
AAAAACAAGGTTTATAAATATTGGTTTAAAAGCAGGTTAAAAGACAGGTTAGCGGTGGCCGAAAAACGGG
CGGAAACCCTTGCAAATGCTGGATTTTCTGCCTGTGGACAGCCCCTCAAATGTCAATAGGTGCGCCCCTC
ATCTGTCAGCACTCTGCCCCTCAAGTGTCAAGGATCGCGCCCCTCATCTGTCAGTAGTCGCGCCCCTCAA
GTGTCAATACCGCAGGGCACTTATCCCCAGGCTTGTCCACATCATCTGTGGGAAACTCGCGTAAAATCAG
GCGTTTTCGCCGATTTGCGAGGCTGGCCAGCTCCACGTCGCCGGCCGAAATCGAGCCTGCCCCTCATCTG
TCAACGCCGCGCCGGGTGAGTCGGCCCCTCAAGTGTCAACGTCCGCCCCTCATCTGTCAGTGAGGGCCAA
GTTTTCCGCGAGGTATCCACAACGCCGGCGGCTGCGGTGTCTCGCACACGGCTTCGACGGCGTTTCTGGC
GCGTTTGCAGGGCCATAGACGGCCGCCAGCCCAGCGGCGAGGGCAACCAGCCCGGTGAGCGTCTCTAGTG
GACTGATGGGCTGCCTGTATCGAGTGGTGATTTTGTGCCGAGCTGCCGGTCGGGGAGCTGTTGGCTGGCT
GGTGGCAGGATATATTGTGGTGTAAACAAATTGACGATTTAAATGGTAGGCGCGGCTTAATTAAGCGCTT
AATTAAGCGCTTAATTAAGCGCTTAATAAGCCGCGCCGTACCCCAATAGTCTCGACAGACACATAGCACC
TAACATTATTGCTTAAATTTACTATTTTTTTACTATATTATACTCAACCCAATGAGCATAAAGACTGTAA
AATCTCAAATTCCTGAGAAGCATATTTATCGATCCCACAGACTTGATAGTTCCATAATCCATACGCTGCA
GCCAAATTGCTAGTGTGTTGAACATTTAACACGTAGAGAACTAGAAAAGATATAAAACTAAGATTGATAT
CCAAAATAGACGAGAACAATAAGCAAAAACTCTTAGTTTTGAAATAAATCAACAATCCCGAGGGTTGTCA
CATACATCAAAAACGAAAATCCATATAGCAAAAAAAACTCTAAATTACCGTTCGACAAAAAGAGAAAACT
GATAGGACATTTGCTAAACATTAAAATCAAAATTTGGATCAAGCCGAATTCTCAGAAGAACTCGTCAAGA
AGGCGATAGAAGGCGATGCGCTGCGAATCGGGAGCGGCGATACCGTAAAGCACGAGGAAGCGGTCAGCCC
ATTCGCCGCCAAGCTCTTCAGCAATATCACGGGTAGCCAACGCTATGTCCTGATAGCGGTCCGCCACACC
CAGCCGGCCACAGTCGATGAATCCAGAAAAGCGGCCATTTTCCACCATGATATTCGGCAAGCAGGCATCG
CCATGGGTCACGACGAGATCATCGCCGTCGGGCATGCGCGCCTTGAGCCTGGCGAACAGTTCGGCTGGCG
CGAGCCCCTGATGCTCTTCGTCCAGATCATCCTGATCGACAAGACCGGCTTCCATCCGAGTACGTGCTCG
CTCGATGCGATGTTTCGCTTGGTGGTCGAATGGGCAGGTAGCCGGATCAAGCGTATGCAGCCGCCGCATT
GCATCAGCCATGATGGATACTTTCTCGGCAGGAGCAAGGTGAGATGACAGGAGATCCTGCCCCGGCACTT
CGCCCAATAGCAGCCAGTCCCTTCCCGCTTCAGTGACAACGTCGAGCACAGCTGCGCAAGGAACGCCCGT
CGTGGCCAGCCACGATAGCCGCGCTGCCTCGTCCTGCAGTTCATTCAGGGCACCGGACAGGTCGGTCTTG
ACAAAAAGAACCGGGCGCCCCTGCGCTGACAGCCGGAACACGGCGGCATCAGAGCAGCCGATTGTCTGTT
GTGCCCAGTCATAGCCGAATAGCCTCTCCACCCAAGCGGCCGGAGAACCTGCGTGCAATCCATCTTGTTC
AATCATCTCGAGACGTACCGCGCGATGCATTCGAAGATCGATCCTTCGCCTGGAGGAGAGAAATCAGTGG
CGCTGCGGCTTTTAGGGTTTCTTTGTTGATGGAATGAGAGTGTAAGCTCTGCCAGTGCCACTTTATTAGG
GTTTTACAAGCCCTTTTCTTCGTAATTGGGCCTGACATTTTGTGCCACTTGGGCCTTTAGAGATGAAAAT
GTATATTGGGCTTAAGTTGACTTGAAGGATAAATTAGTTTAGGATATTACGTTTTTTATGAGAATTGGTG
TGTCGGATACATGTATATGATGCATTCAAATATATGTATTCTAGATACATTTAAGTTTAGATACAATCTA
AAATGTGTCTTTAATTACAGGACTGTAACTAAAATACTTAATGTAAGAAGAATATTACTCCTTTAATAGC
TTTTGAGTATATCTAGTCTAACATCTTTTAAAAAAGTCTAATTTCTTTCATTTATTTTTCGAGCAATAGC
AAAGTGCATAATTATTTTTTTCTTCTAGAAATTCAGATTTGTTTCTCTAAATTTTGAGATTCTTTTCTCA
ATTTTGTATGTCTAGAGAACAATGTGTATTTTTCACTCTAGTTGGTTGTTACTTTGTTGAATGTTCTGAT
AAAAGTATATTGTTATTTCTGAAGTAGATATAAACCTTCATTTGGAAATTATACATAAATCAAAATCGTT
AATTATCTAGATCAAGATATATGCCCTTTTCCTAATGTATTTGATACATGCACCTAATTTCACTAGATGT
ATCTTTTCTATTTTTTAAATTATGAATAGTTAATTTTTTCCATATGTGTATTTGATACATACTTCATGAC
TTTAAAAAATTAATTATATACCAGATATATGTATTTAAAATTTGTTATGTATTTAAAGTATGTATATGAT
TATTCGATATTAATCTCTTCGATGAACCTAGGATGCCTATCTTATATGATCAATGAGGCATTTAATTGGG
TGCATATGATGGTGAAAAAAGGTGCAGCTCCTGGCTTGGGAATGATGACTCATGTGGAATTTGGTCTTAA
ATTTATCACATCCTTTTGGGATGTGATGATTGTATCACTTGTTCATTTTGCAAAGACAAGGTGCACTGCT
ACAAACTTTGGTTTAATCTGAAATAAAACAAAACTCACTGAGAGGAAGATGCATCCCAGTAGGTGAAAGT
CGAGAAGGATTTGCATGTTACTATTACACTTGCTTTTTAGTCCCACATCGTCTGAAACATAAAATATTTC
AGCGTTTAAATACTTCAAGCGAACCAGTAGGCTTGCATGCCCGAAGGCTACGTCCGTTTTAGAGCTAGAA
ATAGCAAGTTAAAATAAGGCTAGTCCGTTATCAACTTGAAAAAGTGGCACCGAGTCGGTGCTTTTTTTAC
TAGTGGAGCTCAACTTTTGATTCGCTATTTGCAGTGCACCTGTGGCGTTCATCACATCTTTTGTGACACT
GTTTGCACTGGTCATTGCTATTACAAAGGACCTTCCTGATGTTGAAGGAGATCGAAAGTAAGTAACTGCA
CGCATAACCATTTTCTTTCCGCTCTTTGGCTCAATCCATTTGACAGTCAAAGACAATGTTTAACCAGCTC
CGTTTGATATATTGTCTTTATGTGTTTGTTCAAGCATGTTTAGTTAATCATGCCTTTGATTGATCTTGAA
TAGGTTCCAAATATCAACCCTGGCAACAAAACTTGGAGTGAGAAACATTGCATTCCTCGGTTCTGGACTT
CTGCTAGTAAATTATGTTTCAGCCATATCACTAGCTTTCTACATGCCTCAGGTGAATTCATCTATTTCCG
TCTTAACTATTTCGGTTAATTAAAGCACGAACACCATTACTGCATGTAGAAGCTTGATAAACTATCGCCA
CCAATTTATTTTTGTTGCGATATTGTTACTTTCCTCAGTATGCAGCTTTGAAAAGACCAACCCTCTTATC
CTTTAACAATGAACAGGTTTTTAGAGGTAGCTTGATGATTCCTGCACATGTGATCTTGGCTTCAGGCTTA
ATTTTCCAGGTAAAGCATTATGAGATACTCTTATATCTCTTACATACTTTTGAGATAATGCACAAGAACT
TCATAACTATATGCTTTAGTTTCTGCATTTGACACTGCCAAATTCATTAATCTCTAATATCTTTGTTGTT
GATCTTTGGTAGACATGGGTACTAGAAAAAGCAAACTACACCAAGGTAAAATACTTTTGTACAAACATAA
ACTCGTTATCACGGAACATCAATGGAGTGTATATCTAACGGAGTGTAGAAACATTTGATTATTGCAGGAA
GCTATCTCAGGATATTATCGGTTTATATGGAATCTCTTCTACGCAGAGTATCTGTTATTCCCCTTCCTCT
AGCTTTCAATTTCATGGTGAGGATATGCAGTTTTCTTTGTATATCATTCTTCTTCTTCTTTGTAGCTTGG
AGTCAAAATCGGTTCCTTCATGTACATACATCAAGGATATGTCCTTCTGAATTTTTATATCTTGCAATAA
AAATGCTTGTACCAATTGAAACACCAGCTTTTTGAGTTCTATGATCACTGACTTGGTTCTAACCAAAAAA
AAAAAAATGTTTAATTTACATATCTAAAAGTAGGTTTAGGGAAACCTAAACAGTAAAATATTTGTATATT
ATTCGAATTTCACTCATCATAAAAACTTAAATTGCACCATAAAATTTTGTTTTACTATTAATGATGTAAT
TTGTGTAACTTAAGATAAAAATAATATTCCGTAAGTTAACCGGCTAAAACCACGTATAAACCAGGGAACC
TGTTAAACCGGTTCTTTACTGGATAAAGAAATGAAAGCCCATGTAGACAGCTCCATTAGAGCCCAAACCC
TAAATTTCTCATCTATATAAAAGGAGTGACATTAGGGTTTTTGTTCGTCCTCTTAAAGCTTCTCGTTTTC
TCTGCCGTCTCTCTCATTCGCGCGACGCAAACGATCTTCAGGTGATCTTCTTTCTCCAAATCCTCTCTCA
TAACTCTGATTTCGTACTTGTGTATTTGAGCTCACGCTCTGTTTCTCTCACCACAGCAGCTAGCATGGAC
AAGAAGTACTCCATTGGGCTCGATATCGGCACAAACAGCGTCGGCTGGGCCGTCATTACGGACGAGTACA
AGGTGCCGAGCAAAAAATTCAAAGTTCTGGGCAATACCGATCGCCACAGCATAAAGAAGAACCTCATTGG
CGCCCTCCTGTTCGACTCCGGGGAGACGGCCGAAGCCACGCGGCTCAAAAGAACAGCACGGCGCAGATAT
ACCCGCAGAAAGAATCGGATCTGCTACCTGCAGGAGATCTTTAGTAATGAGATGGCTAAGGTGGATGACT
CTTTCTTCCATAGGCTGGAGGAGTCCTTTTTGGTGGAGGAGGATAAAAAGCACGAGCGCCACCCAATCTT
TGGCAATATCGTGGACGAGGTGGCGTACCATGAAAAGTACCCAACCATATATCATCTGAGGAAGAAGCTT
GTAGACAGTACTGATAAGGCTGACTTGCGGTTGATCTATCTCGCGCTGGCGCATATGATCAAATTTCGGG
GACACTTCCTCATCGAGGGGGACCTGAACCCAGACAACAGCGATGTCGACAAACTCTTTATCCAACTGGT
TCAGACTTACAATCAGCTTTTCGAAGAGAACCCGATCAACGCATCCGGAGTTGACGCCAAAGCAATCCTG
AGCGCTAGGCTGTCCAAATCCCGGCGGCTCGAAAACCTCATCGCACAGCTCCCTGGGGAGAAGAAGAACG
GCCTGTTTGGTAATCTTATCGCCCTGTCACTCGGGCTGACCCCCAACTTTAAATCTAACTTCGACCTGGC
CGAAGATGCCAAGCTTCAACTGAGCAAAGACACCTACGATGATGATCTCGACAATCTGCTGGCCCAGATC
GGCGACCAGTACGCAGACCTTTTTTTGGCGGCAAAGAACCTGTCAGACGCCATTCTGCTGAGTGATATTC
TGCGAGTGAACACGGAGATCACCAAAGCTCCGCTGAGCGCTAGTATGATCAAGCGCTATGATGAGCACCA
CCAAGACTTGACTTTGCTGAAGGCCCTTGTCAGACAGCAACTGCCTGAGAAGTACAAGGAAATTTTCTTC
GATCAGTCTAAAAATGGCTACGCCGGATACATTGACGGCGGAGCAAGCCAGGAGGAATTTTACAAATTTA
TTAAGCCCATCTTGGAAAAAATGGACGGCACCGAGGAGCTGCTGGTAAAGCTTAACAGAGAAGATCTGTT
GCGCAAACAGCGCACTTTCGACAATGGAAGCATCCCCCACCAGATTCACCTGGGCGAACTGCACGCTATC
CTCAGGCGGCAAGAGGATTTCTACCCCTTTTTGAAAGATAACAGGGAAAAGATTGAGAAAATCCTCACAT
TTCGGATACCCTACTATGTAGGCCCCCTCGCCCGGGGAAATTCCAGATTCGCGTGGATGACTCGCAAATC
AGAAGAGACCATCACTCCCTGGAACTTCGAGGAAGTCGTGGATAAGGGGGCCTCTGCCCAGTCCTTCATC
GAAAGGATGACTAACTTTGATAAAAATCTGCCTAACGAAAAGGTGCTTCCTAAACACTCTCTGCTGTACG
AGTACTTCACAGTTTATAACGAGCTGACCAAGGTCAAATACGTCACAGAAGGGATGAGAAAGCCAGCATT
CCTGTCTGGAGAGCAGAAGAAAGCTATCGTGGACCTCCTCTTCAAGACGAACCGGAAAGTTACCGTGAAA
CAGCTCAAAGAAGACTATTTCAAAAAGATTGAATGTTTCGACTCTGTTGAAATCAGCGGAGTGGAGGATC
GCTTCAACGCATCCCTGGGAACGTATCACGATCTCCTGAAAATCATTAAAGACAAGGACTTCCTGGACAA
TGAGGAGAACGAGGACATTCTTGAGGACATTGTCCTCACCCTTACGTTGTTTGAAGATAGGGAGATGATT
GAAGAACGCTTGAAAACTTACGCTCATCTCTTCGACGACAAAGTCATGAAACAGCTCAAGAGGCGCCGAT
ATACAGGATGGGGGCGGCTGTCAAGAAAACTGATCAATGGCATCCGAGACAAGCAGAGTGGAAAGACAAT
CCTGGATTTTCTTAAGTCCGATGGATTTGCCAACCGGAACTTCATGCAGTTGATCCATGATGACTCTCTC
ACCTTTAAGGAGGACATCCAGAAAGCACAAGTTTCTGGCCAGGGGGACAGTCTTCACGAGCACATCGCTA
ATCTTGCAGGTAGCCCAGCTATCAAAAAGGGAATACTGCAGACCGTTAAGGTCGTGGATGAACTCGTCAA
AGTAATGGGAAGGCATAAGCCCGAGAATATCGTTATCGAGATGGCCCGAGAGAACCAAACTACCCAGAAG
GGACAGAAGAACAGTAGGGAAAGGATGAAGAGGATTGAAGAGGGTATAAAAGAACTGGGGTCCCAAATCC
TTAAGGAACACCCAGTTGAAAACACCCAGCTTCAGAATGAGAAGCTCTACCTGTACTACCTGCAGAACGG
CAGGGACATGTACGTGGATCAGGAACTGGACATCAATCGGCTCTCCGACTACGACGTGGATCATATCGTG
CCCCAGTCTTTTCTCAAAGATGATTCTATTGATAATAAAGTGTTGACAAGATCCGATAAAAATAGAGGGA
AGAGTGATAACGTCCCCTCAGAAGAAGTTGTCAAGAAAATGAAAAATTATTGGCGGCAGCTGCTGAACGC
CAAACTGATCACACAACGGAAGTTCGATAATCTGACTAAGGCTGAACGAGGTGGCCTGTCTGAGTTGGAT
AAAGCCGGCTTCATCAAAAGGCAGCTTGTTGAGACACGCCAGATCACCAAGCACGTGGCCCAAATTCTCG
ATTCACGCATGAACACCAAGTACGATGAAAATGACAAACTGATTCGAGAGGTGAAAGTTATTACTCTGAA
GTCTAAGCTGGTCTCAGATTTCAGAAAGGACTTTCAGTTTTATAAGGTGAGAGAGATCAACAATTACCAC
CATGCGCATGATGCCTACCTGAATGCAGTGGTAGGCACTGCACTTATCAAAAAATATCCCAAGCTTGAAT
CTGAATTTGTTTACGGAGACTATAAAGTGTACGATGTTAGGAAAATGATCGCAAAGTCTGAGCAGGAAAT
AGGCAAGGCCACCGCTAAGTACTTCTTTTACAGCAATATTATGAATTTTTTCAAGACCGAGATTACACTG
GCCAATGGAGAGATTCGGAAGCGACCACTTATCGAAACAAACGGAGAAACAGGAGAAATCGTGTGGGACA
AGGGTAGGGATTTCGCGACAGTCCGGAAGGTCCTGTCCATGCCGCAGGTGAACATCGTTAAAAAGACCGA
AGTACAGACCGGAGGCTTCTCCAAGGAAAGTATCCTCCCGAAAAGGAACAGCGACAAGCTGATCGCACGC
AAAAAAGATTGGGACCCCAAGAAATACGGCGGATTCGATTCTCCTACAGTCGCTTACAGTGTACTGGTTG
TGGCCAAAGTGGAGAAAGGGAAGTCTAAAAAACTCAAAAGCGTCAAGGAACTGCTGGGCATCACAATCAT
GGAGCGATCAAGCTTCGAAAAAAACCCCATCGACTTTCTCGAAGCGAAAGGATATAAAGAGGTCAAAAAA
GACCTCATCATTAAGCTTCCCAAGTACTCTCTCTTTGAGCTTGAAAACGGCCGGAAACGAATGCTCGCTA
GTGCGGGCGAGCTGCAGAAAGGTAACGAGCTGGCACTGCCCTCTAAATACGTTAATTTCTTGTATCTGGC
CAGCCACTATGAAAAGCTCAAAGGGTCTCCCGAAGATAATGAGCAGAAGCAGCTGTTCGTGGAACAACAC
AAACACTACCTTGATGAGATCATCGAGCAAATAAGCGAGTTCTCCAAAAGAGTGATCCTCGCCGACGCTA
ACCTCGATAAGGTGCTTTCTGCTTACAATAAGCACAGGGATAAGCCCATCAGGGAGCAGGCAGAAAACAT
TATCCACTTGTTTACTCTGACCAACTTGGGCGCGCCTGCAGCCTTCAAGTACTTCGACACCACCATAGAC
AGAAAGCGGTACACCTCTACAAAGGAGGTCCTGGACGCCACACTGATTCATCAGTCAATTACGGGGCTCT
ATGAAACAAGAATCGACCTCTCTCAGCTCGGTGGAGACGGAACAAGAAAGAGAAGAAAGGTGTGACGGAT
CCTCGAATATGAAGATGAAGATGAAATATTTGGTGTGTCAAATAAAAAGCTTGTGTGCTTAAGTTTGTGT
TTTTTTCTTGGCTTGTTGTGTTATGAATTTGTGGCTTTTTCTAATATCAAATGAATGTAAGATCTCATTA
TAATGAATAAACAAATGTTTCTATAATCCATTGTGAATGTTTTGTTGGATCTCTTCTGCAGCATATAACT
ACTGTATGTGCTATGGTATGGACTATGGAATATGATTAAAGATAAGGTTTAAACTATCAGTGTTTGACAG
GATATATTGGCGGGTAAACCTAAGAGAAAAGAGCGTTTATTAGAATAATCGGATATTTAAAAGGGCGTGA
AAAGGTTTATCCGTTCGTCCATTTGTATGTGCATGCCAACCACAGGAGATCCAAAAGGATCTAGGTGAAG
ATCCTTTTTGATAATCTCATGACCAAAATCCCTTAACGTGAGTTTTCGTTCCACTGAGCGTCAGACCCCG
TAGAAAAGATCAAAGGATCTTC
